Addgene plasmid #187388: R6K_tac_dGFPmut3_ChInt
Purpose: chromosomal integration downstream of glmS gene via Tn7 system of a cassette containing IPTG-inducible destabilized GFPmut3 (containing a AAV C-terminal tail)
Depositing lab: Roi Avraham. Depositing organization: Weizmann Institute of Science.
Backbone
  Vector backbone: R6Kgamma
  Vector type: Bacterial Expression
Growth in bacteria
  Bacterial resistance: Amp + Kan + Dap
  Growth temperature: 37°C
  Growth strain: MFDpir
  Copy number: Low Copy
Gene/Insert
  Gene/Insert name: dGFPmut3_AAV
  Species: Synthetic
  Mutation: C-terminal AAV tail
  Tag / fusion protein: AAV (C terminal on insert)
  Cloning method: Gibson Cloning
Terms and licenses: Academic/Nonprofit Terms; Industry Terms: Not Available to Industry
Depositor comments: This plasmid requires a pir+ strain for growth and transformation. It will be distributed in MFDpir E. coli. MFDpir strain is auxotrophic for DAP (diaminopimelic acid), so it must be added to the media to grow and extract the plasmid (0.3 mM working concentration).
How to cite: R6K_tac_dGFPmut3_ChInt was a gift from Roi Avraham (Addgene plasmid # 187388 ; http://n2t.net/addgene:187388 ; RRID:Addgene_187388)
