[The description below was written by a language model from this plasmid's Addgene catalogue record and pLannotate feature annotations shown in this document.]
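Description:
R6K_tac_dGFPmut3_ChInt is a low-copy bacterial suicide/delivery plasmid built on an R6Kγ backbone. It is designed to insert an inducible, destabilized GFP reporter into a bacterial chromosome at the Tn7 attachment site downstream of glmS. The R6K γ origin depends on the pi initiator protein, so the plasmid replicates only in pir+ hosts. It is distributed in MFDpir E. coli, a strain auxotrophic for diaminopimelic acid, which is why DAP is listed alongside ampicillin and kanamycin in the selection field. An incP oriT on the backbone allows conjugative transfer into recipients that lack pir, where the plasmid cannot persist. The AmpR (β-lactamase) gene lies outside the transposon ends and therefore selects for the plasmid itself rather than the integrated cassette.

The payload sits between the Tn7L and Tn7R ends of a mini-Tn7 element. A tac promoter with a lac operator drives GFPmut3, a rapidly maturing green fluorescent protein. According to the record, GFPmut3 is fused at its C terminus to an AAV-variant ssrA degradation tail; the annotation software matched this region as a partial LVA-type ssrA tag. The tail targets the protein to ClpXP/ClpAP proteolysis and shortens its half-life, so fluorescence follows current expression rather than accumulated protein. A lacI gene under the lacIq promoter is carried within the same cassette, giving IPTG-inducible control that does not depend on the host's own repressor. The rrnB T1/T2 terminators follow it. A kanamycin resistance gene (neo) flanked by FRT sites selects for integrants and can later be excised with FLP recombinase. No Tn7 transposase genes are annotated on this plasmid, so they presumably must be supplied separately. Several short annotated fragments (RSF ori, CmR, rop, lacZα, λ integrase) appear to be cloning remnants.
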