Features (pLannotate 1.2.2; 32 found; start..end, strand, type, name):
      3..45      +  rep_origin     RSF ori (fragment): Plasmids containing the RSF 1030 origin of replication can be propagated in E. coli cells that contain additional plasmids with compatible origins.
     47..101     +  CDS            lacI (fragment): lac repressor; lacI; The lac repressor binds to the lac operator to inhibit transcription in E. coli. This inhibition can be relieved by adding lactose or isopropyl-β-D-thiogalactopyranoside (IPTG).
    134..299     +  mobile_element Tn7L: mini-Tn7 element (left end of the Tn7 transposon) Tn7
    440..468     +  promoter       tac promoter: strong E. coli promoter; hybrid between the trp and lac UV5 promoters
    476..492     +  protein_bind   lac operator: The lac repressor binds to the lac operator to inhibit transcription in E. coli. This inhibition can be relieved by adding lactose or isopropyl-β-D-thiogalactopyranoside (IPTG). lac repressor encoded by lacI
    509..541     +  misc_feature   MCS (fragment): pUC18/19 multiple cloning site
    562..1275    +  CDS            GFPmut3: GFPmut3 is a basic (constitutively fluorescent) green fluorescent protein published in 1996, derived from Aequorea victoria. It is reported to be a very rapidly-maturing weak dimer.
   1285..1305    +  CDS            ssrA tag (LVA) (fragment): C-terminal peptide that mediates degradation in bacteria through the ClpXP and ClpAP proteases (McGinness et al., 2006) mutant LVA variant that confers accelerated degradation under some conditions (Andersen et al., 1998)
   1384..1461    +  promoter       lacIq promoter: lacI (mutant); In the lacIq allele, a single base change in the promoter boosts expression of the lacI gene about 10-fold.
   1462..2544    +  CDS            lacI: lac repressor; lacI; The lac repressor binds to the lac operator to inhibit transcription in E. coli. This inhibition can be relieved by adding lactose or isopropyl-β-D-thiogalactopyranoside (IPTG).
   2671..2786    +  ncRNA          5S rRNA: Accession: RF00001 - 5S ribosomal RNA
   2790..2876    +  terminator     rrnB T1 terminator: Escherichia coli rrnB; transcription terminator T1 from the E. coli rrnB gene
   2968..2995    +  terminator     rrnB T2 terminator: transcription terminator T2 from the E. coli rrnB gene
   3282..3329    -  protein_bind   FRT: FLP-mediated recombination occurs in the 8-bp core sequence TCTAGAAA (Turan and Bode, 2011). FLP recombinase from the Saccharomyces cerevisiae 2μ plasmid
   3406..3434    +  promoter       Pc promoter: intI1 (promoter lies within the coding sequence); class 1 integron promoter
   3451..3513    +  CDS            tnpA (fragment): TN5P_ECOLX - Also known as tnp. Experimental evidence at protein level: Swiss-Prot protein existence level 1. Mediates transposition of transposon Tn5 by a 'cut and paste' mechanism. First, the monomeric transposase binds the 19 bp inverted DNA repeats flanking the transposon. Then, dimerization of the DNA- bound transposase creates a synaptic DNA complex. After nicking of the first DNA strand, excision of the transposon proceeds through a series of intermediates. The transposase then mediates the insertion of the transposon at a new site by strand transfer. The activity of the wild- type tran
   3545..4336    +  CDS            neo: KKA2_KLEPN - Also known as kan, nptII. Experimental evidence at protein level: Swiss-Prot protein existence level 1. Resistance to kanamycin, neomycin, paromomycin, ribostamycin, butirosin and gentamicin B. From Klebsiella pneumoniae.
   4391..4424    -  protein_bind   FRT (minimal): supports FLP-mediated excision but not integration (Turan and Bode, 2011) FLP recombinase from the Saccharomyces cerevisiae 2μ plasmid
   4489..4575    -  terminator     rrnB T1 terminator: Escherichia coli rrnB; transcription terminator T1 from the E. coli rrnB gene
   4639..4668    -  CDS            CmR (fragment): chloramphenicol acetyltransferase confers resistance to chloramphenicol
   4678..4772    -  terminator     lambda t0 terminator: transcription terminator from phage lambda
   4793..4817    +  misc_feature   MCS (fragment): pBluescript multiple cloning site
   4821..5019    +  mobile_element Tn7R (fragment): mini-Tn7 element (right end of the Tn7 transposon) Tn7
   5091..5159    +  CDS            lacZα (fragment): LacZα fragment of β-galactosidase; lacZ fragment
   5165..5264    -  misc_feature   bom (fragment): basis of mobility region from pBR322
   5366..5401    -  CDS            rop (fragment): Rop protein, which maintains plasmids at low copy number; rop
   5496..5600    +  promoter       AmpR promoter: bla
   5601..6461    +  CDS            AmpR: β-lactamase; bla; confers resistance to ampicillin, carbenicillin, and related antibiotics
   6634..6659    +  CDS            bla(M) (fragment): β-lactamase lacking the signal sequence; bla(M); allows cytosolic expression of β-lactamase
   6762..7150    +  rep_origin     R6K γ ori: γ replication origin from E. coli plasmid R6K; requires the R6K initiator protein pi for replication
   7161..7200    +  CDS            λ integrase (fragment): integrase from phage λ; int
   7419..7527    +  oriT           oriT: incP origin of transfer
>Addgene plasmid #187388 | R6K_tac_dGFPmut3_ChInt | addgene full sequence | sequence record 370402 | Addgene NGS Result
GCCGAACGACCGAGCGCAGCGGGTCAGTGAGCGAGGAAGCGGAAGAGCGCCCAATACGCAAACCGCCTCT
CCCCGCGCGTTGGCCGATTCATTAATGCAGCGCCCAAACATAACAGGAAGAAAAATGCCCCGCTGTGGGC
GGACAAAATAGTTGGGAACTGGGAGGGGTGGAAATGGAGTTTTTAAGGATTATTTAGGGAAGAGTGACAA
AATAGATGGGAACTGGGTGTAGCGTCGTAAGCTAATACGAAAATTAAAAATGACAAAATAGTTTGGAACT
AGATTTCACTTATCTGGTTCTTGAGGCGGTTAAAAGAGCCGTACTCTTCTCCGATGTCGACTAGGCCATG
ATGCTCATTCTGTGGGACCAAAACGAAAAAACACCCTTTCGGGTGTCTTTTCTGGAATTTGGTACTGGCA
AATATTCTGAAATGAGCTGTTGACAATTAATCATCGGCTCGTATAATGTGTGGAATTGTGAGCGGATAAC
AATTTCACACAGGAAACAGAATTCGAGCTCGGTACCCGGGGATCCTCTAGATTTAAGAAGGAGATATACA
TATGAGTAAAGGAGAAGAACTTTTCACTGGAGTTGTCCCAATTCTTGTTGAATTAGATGGTGATGTTAAT
GGGCACAAATTTTCTGTCAGTGGAGAGGGTGAAGGTGATGCAACATACGGAAAACTTACCCTTAAATTTA
TTTGCACTACTGGAAAACTACCTGTTCCATGGCCAACACTTGTCACTACTTTCGGTTATGGTGTTCAATG
CTTTGCGAGATACCCAGATCATATGAAACAGCATGACTTTTTCAAGAGTGCCATGCCCGAAGGTTATGTA
CAGGAAAGAACTATATTTTTCAAAGATGACGGGAACTACAAGACACGTGCTGAAGTCAAGTTTGAAGGTG
ATACCCTTGTTAATAGAATCGAGTTAAAAGGTATTGATTTTAAAGAAGATGGAAACATTCTTGGACACAA
ATTGGAATATAACTATAACTCACACAATGTATACATCATGGCAGACAAACAAAAGAATGGAATCAAAGTT
AACTTCAAAATTAGACACAACATTGAAGATGGAAGCGTTCAACTAGCAGACCATTATCAACAAAATACTC
CAATTGGCGATGGCCCTGTCCTTTTACCAGACAACCATTACCTGTCCACACAATCTGCCCTTTCGAAAGA
TCCCAACGAAAAGAGAGACCACATGGTCCTTCTTGAGTTTGTAACAGCTGCTGGGATTACACATGGCATG
GATGAACTATACAAAAGGCCTGCAGCAAACGACGAAAACTACGCTGCAGCAGTTTAAATGTCCAGACCTG
CAGCCAAGCTTCGACAATTCGCGCGCGAAGGCGAAGCGGCATGCATTTACGTTGACACCATCGAATGGTG
CAAAACCTTTCGCGGTATGGCATGATAGCGCCCGGAAGAGAGTCAATTCAGGGTGGTGAATGTGAAACCA
GTAACGTTATACGATGTCGCAGAGTATGCCGGTGTCTCTTATCAGACCGTTTCCCGCGTGGTGAACCAGG
CCAGCCACGTTTCTGCGAAAACGCGGGAAAAAGTGGAAGCGGCGATGGCGGAGCTGAATTACATTCCCAA
CCGCGTGGCACAACAACTGGCGGGCAAACAGTCGTTGCTGATTGGCGTTGCCACCTCCAGTCTGGCCCTG
CACGCGCCGTCGCAAATTGTCGCGGCGATTAAATCTCGCGCCGATCAACTGGGTGCCAGCGTGGTGGTGT
CGATGGTAGAACGAAGCGGCGTCGAAGCCTGTAAAGCGGCGGTGCACAATCTTCTCGCGCAACGCGTCAG
TGGGCTGATCATTAACTATCCGCTGGATGACCAGGATGCCATTGCTGTGGAAGCTGCCTGCACTAATGTT
CCGGCGTTATTTCTTGATGTCTCTGACCAGACACCCATCAACAGTATTATTTTCTCCCATGAAGACGGTA
CGCGACTGGGCGTGGAGCATCTGGTCGCATTGGGTCACCAGCAAATCGCGCTGTTAGCGGGCCCATTAAG
TTCTGTCTCGGCGCGTCTGCGTCTGGCTGGCTGGCATAAATATCTCACTCGCAATCAAATTCAGCCGATA
GCGGAACGGGAAGGCGACTGGAGTGCCATGTCCGGTTTTCAACAAACCATGCAAATGCTGAATGAGGGCA
TCGTTCCCACTGCGATGCTGGTTGCCAACGATCAGATGGCGCTGGGCGCAATGCGCGCCATTACCGAGTC
CGGGCTGCGCGTTGGTGCGGATATCTCGGTAGTGGGATACGACGATACCGAAGACAGCTCATGTTATATC
CCGCCGTTAACCACCATCAAACAGGATTTTCGCCTGCTGGGGCAAACCAGCGTGGACCGCTTGCTGCAAC
TCTCTCAGGGCCAGGCGGTGAAGGGCAATCAGCTGTTGCCCGTCTCACTGGTGAAAAGAAAAACCACCCT
GGCGCCCAATACGCAAACCGCCTCTCCCCGCGCGTTGGCCGATTCATTAATGCAGCTGGCACGACAGGTT
TCCCGACTGGAAAGCGGGCAGTGAGCGCAACGCAATTAATGTAAGTTAGCGCGAATTGTCGAAGCTTGGC
TGTTTTGGCGGATGAGAGAAGATTTTCAGCCTGATACAGATTAAATCAGAACGCAGAAGCGGTCTGATAA
AACAGAATTTGCCTGGCGGCAGTAGCGCGGTGGTCCCACCTGACCCCATGCCGAACTCAGAAGTGAAACG
CCGTAGCGCCGATGGTAGTGTGGGGTCTCCCCATGCGAGAGTAGGGAACTGCCAGGCATCAAATAAAACG
AAAGGCTCAGTCGAAAGACTGGGCCTTTCGTTTTATCTGTTGTTTGTCGGTGAACGCTCTCCTGAGTAGG
ACAAATCCGCCGGGAGCGGATTTGAACGTTGCGAAGCAACGGCCCGGAGGGTGGCGGGCAGGACGCCCGC
CATAAACTGCCAGGCATCAAATTAAGCAGAAGGCCATCCTGACGGATGGCCTTTTTGCGTTTCTACAAAT
TCATGTGGCTGACCGTTCTGTTGTCTCTCGCTCTTCCGAGTAGACGAACAATAAGGCCTCCCTAACGGGG
GGCCTTTTTTATTGATAACAAAAGTCAGTGCTTCCGCTATTTCCAAAATACCGGGCTAATACGGTTTAAA
CGACCTCCTGGATTTGCTCAGACAGCCTTTTCGTCATTCGTTTCAGCCAAAAAACTTAAGACCGCCGGTC
TTGTCCACTACCTTGCAGTAATGCGGTGGACAGGATCGGCGGTTTTCTTTTCTCTTCTCAAGAAGTTCCT
ATACTTTCTAGAGAATAGGAACTTCGGAATAGGAACTTCCTCCTGAACGGCCATAAGAACGAAGGCTGTC
TGTTGAACTCTCGAGCCGTGGAAACGGATGAAGGCACGAACCCAGTTGACATAAGCCTGTTCGGTTCGTA
AACTGTAATGCAAGTAGCGTATGCGCTCAAAACTGGATGGCTTTCTTGCCGCCAAGGATCTGATGGCGCA
GGGGATCAAGATCTGATCAAGAGACAGGATGAGGATCGTTTCGCATGATTGAACAAGATGGATTGCACGC
AGGTTCTCCGGCCGCTTGGGTGGAGAGGCTATTCGGCTATGACTGGGCACAACAGACAATCGGCTGCTCT
GATGCCGCCGTGTTCCGGCTGTCAGCGCAGGGGCGCCCGGTTCTTTTTGTCAAGACCGACCTGTCCGGTG
CCCTGAATGAACTGCAGGACGAGGCAGCGCGGCTATCGTGGCTGGCCACGACGGGCGTTCCTTGCGCAGC
TGTGCTCGACGTTGTCACTGAAGCGGGAAGGGACTGGCTGCTATTGGGCGAAGTGCCGGGGCAGGATCTC
CTGTCATCTCACCTTGCTCCTGCCGAGAAAGTATCCATCATGGCTGATGCAATGCGGCGGCTGCATACGC
TTGATCCGGCTACCTGCCCATTCGACCACCAAGCGAAACATCGCATCGAGCGAGCACGTACTCGGATGGA
AGCCGGTCTTGTCGATCAGGATGATCTGGACGAAGAGCATCAGGGGCTCGCGCCAGCCGAACTGTTCGCC
AGGCTCAAGGCGCGCATGCCCGACGGCGAGGATCTCGTCGTGACCCATGGCGATGCCTGCTTGCCGAATA
TCATGGTGGAAAATGGCCGCTTTTCTGGATTCATCGACTGTGGCCGGCTGGGTGTGGCGGACCGCTATCA
GGACATAGCGTTGGCTACCCGTGATATTGCTGAAGAGCTTGGCGGCGAATGGGCTGACCGCTTCCTCGTG
CTTTACGGTATCGCCGCTCCCGATTCGCAGCGCATCGCCTTCTATCGCCTTCTTGACGAGTTCTTCTGAG
CGGGACTCTGGGGTTCGAAATGACTCGAGCATCAGCTTCAAAAGCGCTCTGAAGTTCCTATACTTTCTAG
AGAATAGGAACTTCGGAATAGGTACTTCAAGATCCCCAATTCGAGCTCATCGTCCGGGCCGCAAGCTCCT
AGCGGCGGATTTGTCCTACTCAGGAGAGCGTTCACCGACAAACAACAGATAAAACGAAAGGCCCAGTCTT
TCGACTGAGCCTTTCGTTTTATTTGATGCCTCAAGCTAGAGAGTCATTACCCCAGGCGTTTAAGGGCACC
AATAACTGCCTTAAAAAAATTACGCCCCGCCCTGCCACTCATCGCAGTCTAGCTTGGATTCTCACCAATA
AAAAACGCCCGGCGGCAACCGAGCGTTCTGAACAAATCCAGATGGAGTTCTGAGGTCATTACTGGATCTA
TCAACAGGAGTCCAAGCTCAGCTAATTAAGCTAGCTTATCGATACCGTCGACCTCGAACCCCACGCCCCT
CTTTAATACGACGGGCAATTTGCACTTCAGAAAATGAAGAGTTTGCTTTAGCCATAACAAAAGTCCAGTA
TGCTTTTTCACAGCATAACTGGACTGATTTCAGTTTACAACTATTCTGTCTAGTTTAAGACTTTATTGTC
ATAGTTTAGATCTATTTTGTTCAGTTTAAGACTTTATTGTCCGCCCACACCTGCTTACGCAGGGCATCCA
TTTATTACTCAACCGTAACCGATTTTGCCAGGTTACGCGGCTGGTCCTCTAGCTGGCGTAATAGCGAAGA
GGCCCGCACCGATCGCCCTTCCCAACAGTTGCGCAGCCTGAATGGCGAATGGCGCCTGATGCGGTATTTT
CTCCTTACGCATCTGTGCGGTATTTCACACCGCATATGGTGCACTCTCAGTACAATCTGCTCTGATGCCG
CATAGTTAAGCCAGCCCCGACACCCGCCAACACCCGCTGACGCGCCCTGACGGGCTTGTCTGCTCCCGGC
ATCCGCTTACAGACAAGCTGTGACCGTCTCCGGGAGCTGCATGTGTCAGAGGTTTTCACCGTCGTCACCG
AAACGCGCGAGACGAAAGGGCCTCGTGATACGCCTATTTTTATAGGTTAATGTCATGATAATAATGGTTT
CTTAGACGTCAGGTGGCACTTTTCGGGGAAATGTGCGCGGAACCCCTATTTGTTTATTTTTCTAAATACA
TTCAAATATGTATCCGCTCATGAGACAATAACCCTGATAAATGCTTCAATAATATTGAAAAAGGAAGAGT
ATGAGTATTCAACATTTCCGTGTCGCCCTTATTCCCTTTTTTGCGGCATTTTGCCTTCCTGTTTTTGCTC
ACCCAGAAACGCTGGTGAAAGTAAAAGATGCTGAAGATCAGTTGGGTGCACGAGTGGGTTACATCGAACT
GGATCTCAACAGCGGTAAGATCCTTGAGAGTTTTCGCCCCGAAGAACGTTTTCCAATGATGAGCACTTTT
AAAGTTCTGCTATGTGGCGCGGTATTATCCCGTATTGACGCCGGGCAAGAGCAACTCGGTCGCCGCATAC
ACTATTCTCAGAATGACTTGGTTGAGTACTCACCAGTCACAGAAAAGCATCTTACGGATGGCATGACAGT
AAGAGAATTATGCAGTGCTGCCATAACCATGAGTGATAACACTGCGGCCAACTTACTTCTGACAACGATC
GGAGGACCGAAGGAGCTAACCGCTTTTTTGCACAACATGGGGGATCATGTAACTCGCCTTGATCGTTGGG
AACCGGAGCTGAATGAAGCCATACCAAACGACGAGCGTGACACCACGATGCCTGTAGCAATGGCAACAAC
GTTGCGCAAACTATTAACTGGCGAACTACTTACTCTAGCTTCCCGGCAACAATTAATAGACTGGATGGAG
GCGGATAAAGTTGCAGGACCACTTCTGCGCTCGGCCCTTCCGGCTGGCTGGTTTATTGCTGATAAATCTG
GAGCCGGTGAGCGTGGGTCCCGCGGTATCATTGCAGCACTGGGGCCAGATGGTAAGCCCTCCCGTATCGT
AGTTATCTACACGACGGGGAGTCAGGCAACTATGGATGAACGAAATAGACAGATCGCTGAGATAGGTGCC
TCACTGATTAAGCATTGGTAACTGTCAGACCAAGTTTACTCATATATACTTTAGATTGATTTAAAACTTC
ATTTTTAATTTAAAAGGATCTAGGTGAAGATCCTTTTTGATAATCTCATGACCAAAATCCCTTAACGTGA
GTTTTCGTTCCACTGAGCGTCAGACCCCGTAGAAAAGATCAAAGGCAGTTATTGGTGCCTCACTGATTAA
GCATTGGTAACTGTCAGACCAAGTTTACTCATATATACTTTAGATTGATTTAAAACTTCATTTTTAATTT
TTGCGGCCGCAAGATCCGGCCACGATGCGTCCGGCGTAGAGGATCTGAAGATCAGCAGTTCAACCTGTTG
ATAGTACGTACTAAGCTCTCATGTTTCACGTACTAAGCTCTCATGTTTAACGTACTAAGCTCTCATGTTT
AACGAACTAAACCCTCATGGCTAACGTACTAAGCTCTCATGGCTAACGTACTAAGCTCTCATGTTTCACG
TACTAAGCTCTCATGTTTGAACAATAAAATTAATATAAATCAGCAACTTAAATAGCCTCTAAGGTTTTAA
GTTTTATAAGAAAAAAAAGAATATATAAGGCTTTTAAAGCTTTTAAGGTTTAACGGTTGTGGACAACAAG
CCAGGGATGTAACGCACTGAGAAGCCCTTAGAGCCTCTCAAAGCAATTTTGAGTGACACAGGAACACTTA
ACGGCTGACATGGGAATTAGCCATGGCATCACAGTATCGTGATGACAGAGGCAGGGAGTGCGGCCTTTTT
ACGGTTCCTGGCCTTTTGCTGGCCTTTTGCTCACATGTTCTTTCCTGCGTTATCAGGGGATTCCTTAAGG
TATACTTTCCGCTGCATAACCCTGCTTCGGGGTCATTATAGCGATTTTTTCGGTATATCCATCCTTTTTC
GCACGATATACAGGATTTTGCCAAAGGGTTCGTGTAGACTTTCCTTGGTGTATCCAACGGCGTCAGCCGG
GCAGGATAGGTGAAGTAGGCCCACCCGCGAGCGGGTGTTCCTTCTTCACTGTCCCTTATTCGCACCTGGC
GGTGCTCAACGGGAATCCTGCTCTGCGAGGCTGGCCGATAAGCTCTGATACCGCTCGCCGCA
